>Addgene plasmid #34494 | KHBD00379 | depositor partial sequence | sequence record 41061 | KHBD00379 sequence 1017 bps
ATGCAAATGAACCCGAGCGTCACAATCGAGCGCAAACGCGTCGACTGCAGTGTCCTGCCAAAGGGATGGC
AGCGCGACGAGGTCCGAAAGTCCGGCAGCAGCGCCAATAACAACGCCAGCAGCAACAACAACAGCAGTGC
CACAGCCAGCAGCAACAACAACAATAACAAGGTGGATGTTTTCTACTACAGTCCCACAGGAAAAAGGGCG
GAGGGAAAGCCACAGGACATTGCAATCCCTGATTTCCAGCCTGGCAAAATGCCGCACTGCGCCCTGCCCT
CGCCCTCCATTTCGCTGTACCGCTGCAGCGCCATGCCGCTGCCTATAGCAAGCGGGGGCGGTAATGGGGC
CACCAGCGGATCGGCGGCCAATGCCCTCAAGCGCAAGTTCGCCCGGAGTCAAGGAGGCAATGCTGCAGGA
GCAGCAGGAGCTGCTCCTCCGGCAGCGACCGCCTCGTCAGCAGCAACAGCGACAGCAGCATCTGCTTCAC
CATCAACGGCCAATCGCCAGCAGCAACAGATCGAACTCAGCCGAGCCCTGCGCACTGATGTCTCCCTGGT
GCCTCCCATTCGACAGACTGCCTCGATCTTCAAGCAACCGGTGACGGTGATTCGCAACCATAAACAGGAT
CCCGCCAAAGCGAAGAATGAACCCAAGCATGGCACTCGGGAGAAGCCGAAACAGCTGTTCTGGGAGAAGC
GACTGGAACGACTACGCGCCTGCCACGACAGTGGCGAGGAGCTAGACGACATCTCACTGCCCAAGACCAT
ACGCACCGTTGGCCCCAATGTCAACGAACAGACCGTCCTCCAGTCGGTGGCCACGGCCCTGCATATGCTC
AACGCCGGCGTACACGGCCAGAGTTCTACGAAGGCTGATTTGACCAAGAATGCCATGGCGTTTATGAATC
CTGAACAACCGCTAATGCACGCGGTGATCATTTCGGAGGACGACATACGCAAACAGGAGGATCGGGTCGG
AGTTGCGCGGCGAAAGCTGCAGGATGCACTCAAGACA
