>Addgene plasmid #34494 | KHBD00379 | addgene partial sequence | sequence record 42478 | M13-rev 5'-CAGGAAACAGCTATGACC-3'
TTATTTTGACTGATAGTGACCTGTTCGTTGCAACAAATTGATAAGCAATGCTTTCTTATAATGCCAACTT
TGTACAAGAAAGTTGGCAATGTCTTGAGTGCATCCTGCAGCTTTCGCCGCGCAACTCCGACCCGATCCTC
CTGTTTGCGTATGTCGTCCTCCGAAATGATCACCGCGTGCATTAGCGGTTGTTCAGGATTCATAAACGCC
ATGGCATTCTTGGTCAAATCAGCCTTCGTAGAACTCTGGCCGTGTACGCCGGCGTTGAGCATATGCAGGG
CCGTGGCCACCGACTGGAGGACGGTCTGTTCGTTGACATTGGGGCCAACGGTGCGTATGGTCTTGGGCAG
TGAGATGTCGTCTAGCTCCTCGCCACTGTCGTGGCAGGCGCGTAGTCGTTCCAGTCGCTTCTCCCAGAAC
AGCTGTTTCGGCTTCTCCCGAGTGCCATGCTTGGGTTCATTCTTCGCTTTGGCGGGATCCTGTTTATGGT
TGCGAATCACCGTCACCGGTTGCTTGAAGATCGAGGCAGTCTGTCGAATGGGAGGCACCAGGGAGACATC
AGTGCGCAGGGCTCGGCTGAGTTCGATCTGTTGCTGCTGGCGATTGGCCGTTGATGGTGAAGCAGATGCT
GCTGTCGCTGTTGCTGCTGACGAGGCGGTCGCTGCCGGAG
