[The description below was written by a language model from this plasmid's Addgene catalogue record.]
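Description:
KHBD00379 is a Gateway entry-type clone built in the pDONR221 backbone, carrying the Drosophila melanogaster gene CG8208, also known as MBD-like or MBD2/3, a methyl-CpG-binding-domain family protein. The insert is recorded as 1017 bp in a backbone of about 2.5 kb once the original donor cassette is replaced. The plasmid is maintained at high copy number in standard E. coli cloning strains under kanamycin selection. No feature table accompanies the record, so the origin of replication and the exact recombination sites are not itemised. A pDONR221-derived clone made by Gateway recombination would normally have the insert flanked by attL sites, with M13 forward and reverse primer sites on either side for sequence verification, consistent with the sequencing primers listed.

The construct has no stated promoter, tag or reporter. It is a shuttle clone rather than an expression vector, intended to pass the open reading frame by recombination into destination vectors that supply these elements. The depositor notes that ORFs in this collection were cloned open-ended, without a stop codon. This allows in-frame C-terminal fusions in a suitable destination vector, and it means that termination must be provided by the recipient vector. The plasmid belongs to a collection of Drosophila clones associated with work on automated protein–DNA interaction screening of fly regulatory elements. Its likely use is therefore to generate fusion constructs for testing the DNA-binding activity of this protein, although the record does not specify particular destination vectors or assays for this clone.
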