Addgene plasmid #34494: KHBD00379
Depositing lab: Bart Deplancke. Depositing organization: Swiss Federal Institute of Technology (EPFL). Publication: Automated protein-DNA interaction screening of Drosophila regulatory elements. Korneel Hens, Jean-Daniel Feuz, Alina Isakova, Antonina Lagovitina, Andreas Massouras, Julien Bryois, Patrick Callaerts, Susan E. Celniker, Bart Deplancke. Nat Methods. 2011 Oct 30;8(12):1065-70. 10.1038/nmeth.1763 PubMed 22037703.
Backbone
  Vector backbone: pDONR221
  Backbone manufacturer: Invitrogen
  Backbone size w/o insert (bp): 2536
  Vector type: Gateway Donor Vector
Growth in bacteria
  Bacterial resistance: Kanamycin, 50 μg/mL
  Growth temperature: 37°C
  Growth strain: DH5alpha
  Copy number: High Copy
Gene/Insert
  Gene/Insert name: CG8208 (alt names: FBgn0027950; MBD-like)
  Species: D. melanogaster (fly)
  Insert size (bp): 1017
  Entrez Gene: MBD-like (a.k.a. Dmel_CG8208, CG8208, Dm Mbd2/3, DmMbd2/3, Dmel\CG8208, MBD2-3, MBD2/3, MBD3, dMBD-like, dMBD2/3, dMbD2/3)
  Cloning method: Gateway Cloning
  Sequencing primers: 5′ M13F; 3′ M13R
Terms and licenses: Academic/Nonprofit Terms; Industry Terms: Not Available to Industry
Depositor comments: Please note that the ORFs in this collection were cloned open-ended (without a stop codon).
How to cite: KHBD00379 was a gift from Bart Deplancke (Addgene plasmid # 34494 ; http://n2t.net/addgene:34494 ; RRID:Addgene_34494)
